Addgene plasmid #211009: pHTN-HaloTag_SUZ12:1-739
Purpose: Mammalian expression of full-length human SUZ12. N-terminal HaloTag.
Depositing lab: Cheryl Arrowsmith. Publication: A Target Class Ligandability Evaluation of WD40 Repeat-Containing Proteins. Ackloo S, Li F, Szewczyk M, Seitova A, Loppnau P, Zeng H, Xu J, Ahmad S, Arnautova YA, Baghaie AJ, Beldar S, Bolotokova A, Centrella PA, Chau I, Clark MA, Cuozzo JW, Dehghani-Tafti S, Disch JS, Dong A, Dumas A, Feng JA, Ghiabi P, Gibson E, Gilmer J, Goldman B, Green SR, Guie MA, Guilinger JP, Harms N, Herasymenko O, Houliston S, Hutchinson A, Kearnes S, Keefe AD, Kimani SW, Kramer T, Kutera M, Kwak HA, Lento C, Li Y, Liu J, Loup J, Machado RAC, Mulhern CJ, Perveen S, Righetto GL, Riley P, Shrestha S, Sigel EA, Silva M, Sintchak MD, Slakman BL, Taylor RD, Thompson J, Torng W, Underkoffler C, von Rechenberg M, Walsh RT, Watson I, Wilson DJ, Wolf E, Yadav M, Yazdi AK, Zhang J, Zhang Y, Santhakumar V, Edwards AM, Barsyte-Lovejoy D, Schapira M, Brown PJ, Halabelian L, Arrowsmith CH. J Med Chem. 2025 Jan 23;68(2):1092-1112. doi: 10.1021/acs.jmedchem.4c02010. Epub 2024 Nov 4. PubMed 39495097.
Backbone
  Vector backbone: pHTN-HaloTag
  Backbone manufacturer: Promega
  Vector type: Mammalian Expression
  Selectable markers: Neomycin (select with G418)
Growth in bacteria
  Bacterial resistance: Ampicillin, 100 μg/mL
  Growth temperature: 37°C
  Growth strain: DH5alpha
  Copy number: High Copy
Gene/Insert
  Gene/Insert name: SUZ12:M1-L739
  Species: H. sapiens (human)
  Insert size (bp): 2217
  Mutation: wild type
  Entrez Gene: SUZ12 (a.k.a. CHET9, IMMAS, JJAZ1)
  Promoter: CMV
  Tag / fusion protein: HaloTag (N terminal on insert)
  Cloning method: Ligation Independent Cloning
  Sequencing primers: 5′ ACCTGATCGGCAGCGAGATC; 3′ CTTATCATGTCTGCTCGAAG
Resource information
  A portion of this plasmid was derived from a plasmid made by: Mammalian Gene Collection (BC015704.1)
Terms and licenses: Academic/Nonprofit Terms; Industry Terms: Not Available to Industry
Depositor comments: 5' Cloning Site: EcoR1 (not destroyed), 3' Cloning Site: EcoRV (not destroyed). N terminal tag: maeigtgfpfdphyvevlgermhyvdvgprdgtpvlflhgnptssyvwrniiphvapthrciapdligmgksdkpdlgyffddhvrfmdafiealgleevvlvihdwgsalgfhwakrnpervkgiafmefirpiptwdewpefaretfqafrttdvgrkliidqnvfiegtlpmgvvrpltevemdhyrepflnpvdreplwrfpnelpiagepanivalveeymdwlhqspvpkllfwgtpgvlippaeaarlakslpnckavdigpglnllqednpdligseiarwlstleisgepttedlyfqsdnaiasef.
How to cite: pHTN-HaloTag_SUZ12:1-739 was a gift from Cheryl Arrowsmith (Addgene plasmid # 211009 ; http://n2t.net/addgene:211009 ; RRID:Addgene_211009)
