[The description below was written by a language model from this plasmid's Addgene catalogue record and pLannotate feature annotations shown in this document.]
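Description:
pHTN-HaloTag_SUZ12:1-739 is a mammalian expression plasmid of about 8.3 kb, built on Promega's pHTN-HaloTag backbone, that produces full-length wild-type human SUZ12 (residues M1 to L739, a 2,217 bp insert) with an N-terminal HaloTag. The SUZ12 coding sequence was derived from a Mammalian Gene Collection clone and inserted by ligation-independent cloning between EcoRI and EcoRV sites, both of which are retained. In bacteria the plasmid replicates at high copy from a ColE1/pUC-type origin and is selected with ampicillin through the bla gene. A ColE1 cer site is also present, which helps keep the plasmid monomeric. For mammalian cells, a separate cassette places the neomycin phosphotransferase gene under the SV40 enhancer/early promoter with a synthetic poly(A) signal, allowing G418 selection of stable transfectants.

Expression of the fusion is driven by the CMV immediate-early enhancer and promoter, followed by a chimeric β-globin/immunoglobulin intron that improves transcript processing, and is terminated by an SV40 polyadenylation signal. A T7 promoter sits just upstream of the open reading frame, which would permit in vitro transcription. HaloTag is a modified bacterial dehalogenase that bonds covalently to chloroalkane ligands, so the fusion can be fluorescently labelled, captured on resin or used in other ligand-based assays. A TEV protease site in the linker between the tag and SUZ12 allows the tag to be removed. SUZ12 is a Polycomb group protein and a core component of the PRC2 histone methyltransferase complex. Several short annotated fragments (CLIP-tag, SET1, large T antigen, tnpA, M13 ori, bom) are probably spurious matches or backbone remnants rather than functional parts. The associated publication concerns the ligandability of WD40 repeat proteins, but the record does not state the specific assay in which this construct was used.
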