Features (pLannotate 1.2.2; 22 found; start..end, strand, type, name):
    140..517     +  enhancer       CMV enhancer: human cytomegalovirus immediate early enhancer
    519..718     +  promoter       CMV promoter: human cytomegalovirus (CMV) immediate early promoter
    857..989     +  intron         chimeric intron: chimera between introns from human β-globin and immunoglobulin heavy chain genes
   1033..1051    +  promoter       T7 promoter: promoter for bacteriophage T7 RNA polymerase
   1067..1957    +  CDS            HaloTag®: modified bacterial dehalogenase that forms covalent bonds with chloroalkane derivatives
   1970..1990    +  CDS            TEV site: tobacco etch virus (TEV) protease recognition and cleavage site
   2097..2114    -  CDS            CLIP-tag™ (fragment): human O6-alkylguanine-DNA-alkyltransferase variant that forms covalent bonds with benzylcytosine derivatives fast-reacting variant, optimized for mammalian expression
   2210..4231    +  CDS            SUZ12 (fragment): SUZ12_HUMAN - Also known as CHET9, JJAZ1, KIAA0160. Experimental evidence at protein level: Swiss-Prot protein existence level 1. Polycomb group (PcG) protein. Component of the PRC2 complex, which methylates 'Lys-9' (H3K9me) and 'Lys-27' (H3K27me) of histone H3, leading to transcriptional repression of the affected target gene (PubMed:15225548, PubMed:15231737, PubMed:15385962, PubMed:16618801, PubMed:17344414, PubMed:18285464, PubMed:28229514, PubMed:29499137, PubMed:31959557). The PRC2 complex may also serve as a recruiting platform for DNA methyltransferases, thereby linking two epigenetic
   4281..4306    +  CDS            SET1 (fragment): solubility-enhancement tag derived from T7 phage gene 10B
   4314..4330    +  terminator     T7 terminator (fragment): transcription terminator for bacteriophage T7 RNA polymerase
   4350..4471    -  polyA_signal   SV40 poly(A) signal: SV40 polyadenylation signal
   4494..4562    -  CDS            large T antigen (fragment): large T antigen from SV40 (simian virus 40)
   4567..4599    +  rep_origin     M13 ori (fragment): M13 bacteriophage origin of replication; arrow indicates direction of (+) strand synthesis
   4600..4651    -  misc_feature   bom (fragment): basis of mobility region from pBR322
   4716..5073    +  promoter       SV40 promoter: SV40 enhancer and early promoter
   5124..5915    +  CDS            neo: KKA2_KLEPN - Also known as kan, nptII. Experimental evidence at protein level: Swiss-Prot protein existence level 1. Resistance to kanamycin, neomycin, paromomycin, ribostamycin, butirosin and gentamicin B. From Klebsiella pneumoniae.
   5982..6030    +  polyA_signal   poly(A) signal: synthetic polyadenylation signal
   6051..6143    -  CDS            tnpA (fragment): TN5P_ECOLX - Also known as tnp. Experimental evidence at protein level: Swiss-Prot protein existence level 1. Mediates transposition of transposon Tn5 by a 'cut and paste' mechanism. First, the monomeric transposase binds the 19 bp inverted DNA repeats flanking the transposon. Then, dimerization of the DNA- bound transposase creates a synaptic DNA complex. After nicking of the first DNA strand, excision of the transposon proceeds through a series of intermediates. The transposase then mediates the insertion of the transposon at a new site by strand transfer. The activity of the wild- type tran
   6186..6290    +  promoter       AmpR promoter: bla
   6291..7151    +  CDS            AmpR: β-lactamase; bla; confers resistance to ampicillin, carbenicillin, and related antibiotics
   7309..7897    -  rep_origin     ori: high-copy-number ColE1/pMB1/pBR322/pUC origin of replication
   8013..8296    +  misc_feature   cer region: ColE1-derived recombination site that helps to maintain plasmids as monomers
>Addgene plasmid #211009 | pHTN-HaloTag_SUZ12:1-739 | addgene full sequence | sequence record 423347 | Addgene NGS Result
TCAATATTGGCCATTAGCCATATTATTCATTGGTTATATAGCATAAATCAATATTGGCTATTGGCCATTG
CATACGTTGTATCTATATCATAATATGTACATTTATATTGGCTCATGTCCAATATGACCGCCATGTTGGC
ATTGATTATTGACTAGTTATTAATAGTAATCAATTACGGGGTCATTAGTTCATAGCCCATATATGGAGTT
CCGCGTTACATAACTTACGGTAAATGGCCCGCCTGGCTGACCGCCCAACGACCCCCGCCCATTGACGTCA
ATAATGACGTATGTTCCCATAGTAACGCCAATAGGGACTTTCCATTGACGTCAATGGGTGGAGTATTTAC
GGTAAACTGCCCACTTGGCAGTACATCAAGTGTATCATATGCCAAGTCCGCCCCCTATTGACGTCAATGA
CGGTAAATGGCCCGCCTGGCATTATGCCCAGTACATGACCTTACGGGACTTTCCTACTTGGCAGTACATC
TACGTATTAGTCATCGCTATTACCATGGTGATGCGGTTTTGGCAGTACACCAATGGGCGTGGATAGCGGT
TTGACTCACGGGGATTTCCAAGTCTCCACCCCATTGACGTCAATGGGAGTTTGTTTTGGCACCAAAATCA
ACGGGACTTTCCAAAATGTCGTAATAACCCCGCCCCGTTGACGCAAATGGGCGGTAGGCGTGTACGGTGG
GAGGTCTATATAAGCAGAGCTGGTTTAGTGAACCGTCAGATCACTAGAAGCTTTATTGCGGTAGTTTATC
ACAGTTAAATTGCTAACGCAGTCAGTGCTTCTGACACAACAGTCTCGAACTTAAGCTGCAGAAGTTGGTC
GTGAGGCACTGGGCAGGTAAGTATCAAGGTTACAAGACAGGTTTAAGGAGACCAATAGAAACTGGGCTTG
TCGAGACAGAGAAGACTCTTGCGTTTCTGATAGGCACCTATTGGTCTTACTGACATCCACTTTGCCTTTC
TCTCCACAGGTGTCCACTCCCAGTTCAATTACAGCTCTTAAGGCTAGAGTATTAATACGACTCACTATAG
GGCTAGCAAAGCCACCATGGCAGAAATCGGTACTGGCTTTCCATTCGACCCCCATTATGTGGAAGTCCTG
GGCGAGCGCATGCACTACGTCGATGTTGGTCCGCGCGATGGCACCCCTGTGCTGTTCCTGCACGGTAACC
CGACCTCCTCCTACGTGTGGCGCAACATCATCCCGCATGTTGCACCGACCCATCGCTGCATTGCTCCAGA
CCTGATCGGTATGGGCAAATCCGACAAACCAGACCTGGGTTATTTCTTCGACGACCACGTCCGCTTCATG
GATGCCTTCATCGAAGCCCTGGGTCTGGAAGAGGTCGTCCTGGTCATTCACGACTGGGGCTCCGCTCTGG
GTTTCCACTGGGCCAAGCGCAATCCAGAGCGCGTCAAAGGTATTGCATTTATGGAGTTCATCCGCCCTAT
CCCGACCTGGGACGAATGGCCAGAATTTGCCCGCGAGACCTTCCAGGCCTTCCGCACCACCGACGTCGGC
CGCAAGCTGATCATCGATCAGAACGTTTTTATCGAGGGTACGCTGCCGATGGGTGTCGTCCGCCCGCTGA
CTGAAGTCGAGATGGACCATTACCGCGAGCCGTTCCTGAATCCTGTTGACCGCGAGCCACTGTGGCGCTT
CCCAAACGAGCTGCCAATCGCCGGTGAGCCAGCGAACATCGTCGCGCTGGTCGAAGAATACATGGACTGG
CTGCACCAGTCCCCTGTCCCGAAGCTGCTGTTCTGGGGCACCCCAGGCGTTCTGATCCCACCGGCCGAAG
CCGCTCGCCTGGCCAAAAGCCTGCCTAACTGCAAGGCTGTGGACATCGGCCCGGGTCTGAATCTGCTGCA
AGAAGACAACCCGGACCTGATCGGCAGCGAGATCGCGCGCTGGCTGTCGACGCTCGAGATTTCCGGCGAG
CCAACCACTGAGGATCTGTACTTTCAGAGCGATAACGCGATCGCTTCCGAATTCATGGCGCCTCAGAAGC
ACGGCGGTGGGGGAGGGGGCGGCTCGGGGCCCAGCGCGGGGTCCGGGGGAGGCGGCTTCGGGGGTTCGGC
GGCGGTGGCGGCGGCGACGGCTTCGGGCGGCAAATCCGGCGGCGGGAGCTGTGGAGGGGGTGGCAGTTAC
TCGGCCTCCTCCTCCTCCTCCGCGGCGGCAGCGGCGGGGGCTGCGGTGTTACCGGTGAAGAAGCCGAAAA
TGGAGCACGTCCAGGCTGACCACGAGCTTTTCCTCCAGGCCTTTGAGAAGCCAACACAGATCTATAGATT
TCTTCGAACTCGGAATCTCATAGCACCAATATTTTTGCACAGAACTCTTACTTACATGTCTCATCGAAAC
TCCAGAACAAACATCAAAAGGAAAACATTTAAAGTTGATGATATGTTATCAAAAGTAGAGAAAATGAAAG
GAGAGCAAGAATCTCATAGCTTGTCAGCTCATTTGCAGCTTACGTTTACTGGTTTCTTCCACAAAAATGA
TAAGCCATCACCAAACTCAGAAAATGAACAAAATTCTGTTACCCTGGAAGTCCTGCTTGTGAAAGTTTGC
CACAAAAAAAGAAAGGATGTAAGTTGTCCAATAAGGCAAGTTCCCACAGGTAAAAAGCAGGTGCCTTTGA
ATCCTGACCTCAATCAAACAAAACCCGGAAATTTCCCGTCCCTTGCAGTTTCCAGTAATGAATTTGAACC
TAGTAACAGCCATATGGTGAAGTCTTACTCGTTGCTATTTAGAGTGACTCGTCCAGGAAGAAGAGAGTTT
AATGGAATGATTAATGGAGAAACCAATGAAAATATTGATGTCAATGAAGAGCTTCCAGCCAGAAGAAAAC
GAAATCGTGAGGATGGGGAAAAGACATTTGTTGCACAAATGACAGTATTTGATAAAAACAGGCGCTTACA
GCTTTTAGATGGGGAATATGAAGTAGCCATGCAGGAAATGGAAGAATGTCCAATAAGCAAGAAAAGAGCA
ACATGGGAGACTATTCTTGATGGGAAGAGGCTGCCTCCATTCGAAACATTTTCTCAGGGACCTACGTTGC
AGTTCACTCTTCGTTGGACAGGAGAGACCAATGATAAATCTACGGCTCCTATTGCCAAACCTCTTGCCAC
TAGAAATTCAGAGAGTCTCCATCAGGAAAACAAGCCTGGTTCAGTTAAACCTACTCAAACTATTGCTGTT
AAAGAATCATTGACTACAGATCTACAAACAAGAAAAGAAAAGGATACTCCAAATGAAAACCGACAAAAAT
TAAGAATATTTTATCAGTTTCTCTATAACAACAATACAAGGCAACAAACTGAAGCAAGAGATGACCTGCA
TTGCCCTTGGTGTACTCTGAACTGCCGCAAACTTTATAGTTTACTCAAGCATCTTAAACTCTGCCATAGC
AGATTTATCTTCAACTATGTTTATCATCCAAAAGGTGCTAGGATAGATGTTTCTATCAATGAGTGTTATG
ATGGCTCCTATGCAGGAAATCCTCAGGATATTCATCGCCAACCTGGATTTGCTTTTAGTCGCAACGGACC
AGTTAAGAGAACACCTATCACACATATTCTTGTGTGCAGGCCAAAACGAACAAAAGCAAGCATGTCTGAA
TTTCTTGAATCTGAAGATGGGGAAGTAGAACAGCAAAGAACATATAGTAGTGGCCACAATCGTCTGTATT
TCCATAGTGATACCTGCTTACCTCTCCGTCCACAAGAAATGGAAGTAGATAGTGAAGATGAAAAGGATCC
TGAATGGCTAAGAGAAAAAACCATTACACAAATTGAAGAGTTTTCTGATGTTAATGAAGGAGAGAAAGAA
GTGATGAAACTCTGGAATCTCCATGTCATGAAGCATGGGTTTATTGCTGACAATCAAATGAATCATGCCT
GTATGCTGTTTGTAGAAAATTATGGACAGAAAATAATTAAGAAGAATTTATGTCGAAACTTCATGCTTCA
TCTAGTCAGCATGCATGACTTTAATCTTATTAGCATAATGTCAATAGATAAAGCTGTTACCAAGCTCCGT
GAAATGCAGCAAAAATTAGAAAAGGGGGAATCTGCTTCCCCTGCAAACGAAGAAATAACTGAAGAACAAA
ATGGGACAGCAAATGGATTTAGTGAAATTAACTCAAAAGAGAAAGCTTTGGAAACAGATAGTGTCTCAGG
GGTTTCAAAACAGAGCAAAAAACAAAAACTCTGAGATATCTAGATTTGGGCCCAATTCCTGCAGGATTTT
GCGGCCGCTTGCTGAGTTGGCTGCTGCCACCGCTGAGCAATAACTAGCATAACCCCTTGGCCGCTTCGAG
CAGACATGATAAGATACATTGATGAGTTTGGACAAACCACAACTAGAATGCAGTGAAAAAAATGCTTTAT
TTGTGAAATTTGTGATGCTATTGCTTTATTTGTAACCATTATAAGCTGCAATAAACAAGTTAACAACAAC
AATTGCATTCATTTTATGTTTCAGGTTCAGGGGGAGATGTGGGAGGTTTTTTTAAGCAAGTAAAACCTCT
ACAAATGTGGTAAAATCGAATTTTAACAAAATATTAACGCTTACAATTTCCTGATGCGGTATTTTCTCCT
TACGCATCTGTGCGGTATTTCACACCGCATACGCGGATCTGCGCAGCACCATGGCCTGAAATAACCTCTG
AAAGAGGAACTTGGTTAGGTACCTTCTGAGGCGGAAAGAACCAGCTGTGGAATGTGTGTCAGTTAGGGTG
TGGAAAGTCCCCAGGCTCCCCAGCAGGCAGAAGTATGCAAAGCATGCATCTCAATTAGTCAGCAACCAGG
TGTGGAAAGTCCCCAGGCTCCCCAGCAGGCAGAAGTATGCAAAGCATGCATCTCAATTAGTCAGCAACCA
TAGTCCCGCCCCTAACTCCGCCCATCCCGCCCCTAACTCCGCCCAGTTCCGCCCATTCTCCGCCCCATGG
CTGACTAATTTTTTTTATTTATGCAGAGGCCGAGGCCGCCTCGGCCTCTGAGCTATTCCAGAAGTAGTGA
GGAGGCTTTTTTGGAGGCCTAGGCTTTTGCAAAAAGCTTGATTCTTCTGACACAACAGTCTCGAACTTAA
GGCTAGAGCCACCATGATTGAACAAGATGGATTGCACGCAGGTTCTCCGGCCGCTTGGGTGGAGAGGCTA
TTCGGCTATGACTGGGCACAACAGACAATCGGCTGCTCTGATGCCGCCGTGTTCCGGCTGTCAGCGCAGG
GGCGCCCGGTTCTTTTTGTCAAGACCGACCTGTCCGGTGCCCTGAATGAACTGCAGGACGAGGCAGCGCG
GCTATCGTGGCTGGCCACGACGGGCGTTCCTTGCGCAGCTGTGCTCGACGTTGTCACTGAAGCGGGAAGG
GACTGGCTGCTATTGGGCGAAGTGCCGGGGCAGGATCTCCTGTCATCTCACCTTGCTCCTGCCGAGAAAG
TATCCATCATGGCTGATGCAATGCGGCGGCTGCATACGCTTGATCCGGCTACCTGCCCATTCGACCACCA
AGCGAAACATCGCATCGAGCGAGCACGTACTCGGATGGAAGCCGGTCTTGTCGATCAGGATGATCTGGAC
GAAGAGCATCAGGGGCTCGCGCCAGCCGAACTGTTCGCCAGGCTCAAGGCGCGCATGCCCGACGGCGAGG
ATCTCGTCGTGACCCATGGCGATGCCTGCTTGCCGAATATCATGGTGGAAAATGGCCGCTTTTCTGGATT
CATCGACTGTGGCCGGCTGGGTGTGGCGGACCGCTATCAGGACATAGCGTTGGCTACCCGTGATATTGCT
GAAGAGCTTGGCGGCGAATGGGCTGACCGCTTCCTCGTGCTTTACGGTATCGCCGCTCCCGATTCGCAGC
GCATCGCCTTCTATCGCCTTCTTGACGAGTTCTTCTGAGCGGGACTCTGGGGTTCGAAATGACCGACCAA
GCGACGCCCAACCTGCCATCACGATGGCCGCAATAAAATATCTTTATTTTCATTACATCTGTGTGTTGGT
TTTTTGTGTGAATCGATAGCGATAAGGATCCTCTTTGCGCTTGCGTTTTCCCTTGTCCAGATAGCCCAGT
AGCTGACATTCATCCGGGGTCAGCACCGTTTCTGCGGACTGGCTTTCTACGTAATGGTTTCTTAGACGTC
AGGTGGCACTTTTCGGGGAAATGTGCGCGGAACCCCTATTTGTTTATTTTTCTAAATACATTCAAATATG
TATCCGCTCATGAGACAATAACCCTGATAAATGCTTCAATAATATTGAAAAAGGAAGAGTATGAGTATTC
AACATTTCCGTGTCGCCCTTATTCCCTTTTTTGCGGCATTTTGCCTTCCTGTTTTTGCTCACCCAGAAAC
GCTGGTGAAAGTAAAAGATGCTGAAGATCAGTTGGGTGCACGAGTGGGTTACATCGAACTGGATCTCAAC
AGCGGTAAGATCCTTGAGAGTTTTCGCCCCGAAGAACGTTTTCCAATGATGAGCACTTTCAAAGTTCTGC
TATGTGGCGCGGTATTATCCCGTATTGACGCCGGGCAAGAGCAACTCGGTCGCCGCATACACTATTCTCA
GAATGACTTGGTTGAGTACTCACCAGTCACAGAAAAGCATCTTACGGATGGCATGACAGTAAGAGAATTA
TGCAGTGCTGCCATAACCATGAGTGATAACACTGCGGCCAACTTACTTCTGACAACTATCGGAGGACCGA
AGGAGCTAACCGCTTTTTTGCACAACATGGGGGATCATGTAACTCGCCTTGATCGTTGGGAACCGGAGCT
GAATGAAGCCATACCAAACGACGAGCGTGACACCACGATGCCTGTAGCAATGGCAACAACGTTGCGCAAA
CTATTAACTGGCGAACTACTTACTCTAGCTTCCCGGCAACAATTAATAGACTGGATGGAGGCGGATAAAG
TTGCAGGACCACTTCTGCGCTCGGCCCTTCCGGCTGGCTGGTTTATTGCTGATAAATCTGGAGCCGGTGA
GCGTGGGTCTCGCGGTATCATTGCAGCACTGGGGCCAGATGGTAAGCCCTCCCGTATCGTAGTTATCTAC
ACGACGGGGAGTCAGGCAACTATGGATGAACGAAATAGACAGATCGCTGAGATAGGTGCCTCACTGATTA
AGCATTGGTAATTCGAAATGACCGACCAAGCGACGCCCAACCGGTATCAGCTCACTCAAAGGCGGTAATA
CGGTTATCCACAGAATCAGGGGATAACGCAGGAAAGAACATGTGAGCAAAAGGCCAGCAAAAGGCCAGGA
ACCGTAAAAAGGCCGCGTTGCTGGCGTTTTTCCATAGGCTCCGCCCCCCTGACGAGCATCACAAAAATCG
ACGCTCAAGTCAGAGGTGGCGAAACCCGACAGGACTATAAAGATACCAGGCGTTTCCCCCTGGAAGCTCC
CTCGTGCGCTCTCCTGTTCCGACCCTGCCGCTTACCGGATACCTGTCCGCCTTTCTCCCTTCGGGAAGCG
TGGCGCTTTCTCATAGCTCACGCTGTAGGTATCTCAGTTCGGTGTAGGTCGTTCGCTCCAAGCTGGGCTG
TGTGCACGAACCCCCCGTTCAGCCCGACCGCTGCGCCTTATCCGGTAACTATCGTCTTGAGTCCAACCCG
GTAAGACACGACTTATCGCCACTGGCAGCAGCCACTGGTAACAGGATTAGCAGAGCGAGGTATGTAGGCG
GTGCTACAGAGTTCTTGAAGTGGTGGCCTAACTACGGCTACACTAGAAGGACAGTATTTGGTATCTGCGC
TCTGCTGAAGCCAGTTACCTTCGGAAAAAGAGTTGGTAGCTCTTGATCCGGCAAACAAACCACCGCTGGT
AGCGGTGGTTTTTTTGTTTGCAAGCAGCAGATTACGCGCAGAAAAAAAGGATTTCAAGAAGATCCTTTGA
TCTTTTCTACGGGGTCTGACGCTCAGTGGAACGAAAACTCACGTTAAGGGATTTTGGTCATGAGATTATC
AAAAAGGATCTTCACCTAGATCCTTTTATAGTCCGGAAATACAGGAACGCACGCTGGATGGCCCTTCGCT
GGGATGGTGAAACCATGAAAAATGGCAGCTTCAGTGGATTAAGTGGGGGTAATGTGGCCTGTACCCTCTG
GTTGCATAGGTATTCATACGGTTAAAATTTATCAGGCGCGATTGCGGCAGTTTTTCGGGTGGTTTGTTGC
CATTTTTACCTGTCTGCTGCCGTGATCGCGCTGAACGCGTTTTAGCGGTGCGTACAATTAAGGGATTATG
GTAAATCCACTTACTGTCTGCCCTCGTAGCCATCGAGATAAACCGCAGTACTCCGGCCACGATGCGTCCG
GCGTAGAGGATCGAGATCT
