>Addgene plasmid #211009 | pHTN-HaloTag_SUZ12:1-739 | depositor partial sequence | sequence record 411498 | Insert sequence
ATGGCGCCTCAGAAGCACGGCGGTGGGGGAGGGGGCGGCTCGGGGCCCAGCGCGGGGTCCGGGGGAGGCG
GCTTCGGGGGTTCGGCGGCGGTGGCGGCGGCGACGGCTTCGGGCGGCAAATCCGGCGGCGGGAGCTGTGG
AGGGGGTGGCAGTTACTCGGCCTCCTCCTCCTCCTCCGCGGCGGCAGCGGCGGGGGCTGCGGTGTTACCG
GTGAAGAAGCCGAAAATGGAGCACGTCCAGGCTGACCACGAGCTTTTCCTCCAGGCCTTTGAGAAGCCAA
CACAGATCTATAGATTTCTTCGAACTCGGAATCTCATAGCACCAATATTTTTGCACAGAACTCTTACTTA
CATGTCTCATCGAAACTCCAGAACAAACATCAAAAGGAAAACATTTAAAGTTGATGATATGTTATCAAAA
GTAGAGAAAATGAAAGGAGAGCAAGAATCTCATAGCTTGTCAGCTCATTTGCAGCTTACGTTTACTGGTT
TCTTCCACAAAAATGATAAGCCATCACCAAACTCAGAAAATGAACAAAATTCTGTTACCCTGGAAGTCCT
GCTTGTGAAAGTTTGCCACAAAAAAAGAAAGGATGTAAGTTGTCCAATAAGGCAAGTTCCCACAGGTAAA
AAGCAGGTGCCTTTGAATCCTGACCTCAATCAAACAAAACCCGGAAATTTCCCGTCCCTTGCAGTTTCCA
GTAATGAATTTGAACCTAGTAACAGCCATATGGTGAAGTCTTACTCGTTGCTATTTAGAGTGACTCGTCC
AGGAAGAAGAGAGTTTAATGGAATGATTAATGGAGAAACCAATGAAAATATTGATGTCAATGAAGAGCTT
CCAGCCAGAAGAAAACGAAATCGTGAGGATGGGGAAAAGACATTTGTTGCACAAATGACAGTATTTGATA
AAAACAGGCGCTTACAGCTTTTAGATGGGGAATATGAAGTAGCCATGCAGGAAATGGAAGAATGTCCAAT
AAGCAAGAAAAGAGCAACATGGGAGACTATTCTTGATGGGAAGAGGCTGCCTCCATTCGAAACATTTTCT
CAGGGACCTACGTTGCAGTTCACTCTTCGTTGGACAGGAGAGACCAATGATAAATCTACGGCTCCTATTG
CCAAACCTCTTGCCACTAGAAATTCAGAGAGTCTCCATCAGGAAAACAAGCCTGGTTCAGTTAAACCTAC
TCAAACTATTGCTGTTAAAGAATCATTGACTACAGATCTACAAACAAGAAAAGAAAAGGATACTCCAAAT
GAAAACCGACAAAAATTAAGAATATTTTATCAGTTTCTCTATAACAACAATACAAGGCAACAAACTGAAG
CAAGAGATGACCTGCATTGCCCTTGGTGTACTCTGAACTGCCGCAAACTTTATAGTTTACTCAAGCATCT
TAAACTCTGCCATAGCAGATTTATCTTCAACTATGTTTATCATCCAAAAGGTGCTAGGATAGATGTTTCT
ATCAATGAGTGTTATGATGGCTCCTATGCAGGAAATCCTCAGGATATTCATCGCCAACCTGGATTTGCTT
TTAGTCGCAACGGACCAGTTAAGAGAACACCTATCACACATATTCTTGTGTGCAGGCCAAAACGAACAAA
AGCAAGCATGTCTGAATTTCTTGAATCTGAAGATGGGGAAGTAGAACAGCAAAGAACATATAGTAGTGGC
CACAATCGTCTGTATTTCCATAGTGATACCTGCTTACCTCTCCGTCCACAAGAAATGGAAGTAGATAGTG
AAGATGAAAAGGATCCTGAATGGCTAAGAGAAAAAACCATTACACAAATTGAAGAGTTTTCTGATGTTAA
TGAAGGAGAGAAAGAAGTGATGAAACTCTGGAATCTCCATGTCATGAAGCATGGGTTTATTGCTGACAAT
CAAATGAATCATGCCTGTATGCTGTTTGTAGAAAATTATGGACAGAAAATAATTAAGAAGAATTTATGTC
GAAACTTCATGCTTCATCTAGTCAGCATGCATGACTTTAATCTTATTAGCATAATGTCAATAGATAAAGC
TGTTACCAAGCTCCGTGAAATGCAGCAAAAATTAGAAAAGGGGGAATCTGCTTCCCCTGCAAACGAAGAA
ATAACTGAAGAACAAAATGGGACAGCAAATGGATTTAGTGAAATTAACTCAAAAGAGAAAGCTTTGGAAA
CAGATAGTGTCTCAGGGGTTTCAAAACAGAGCAAAAAACAAAAACTC
